>Addgene plasmid #132123 | pDONR221_SLC35A4 | addgene full sequence | sequence record 265772 | Addgene NGS Result
CTTTCCTGCGTTATCCCCTGATTCTGTGGATAACCGTATTACCGCCTTTGAGTGAGCTGATACCGCTCGC
CGCAGCCGAACGACCGAGCGCAGCGAGTCAGTGAGCGAGGAAGCGGAAGAGCGCCCAATACGCAAACCGC
CTCTCCCCGCGCGTTGGCCGATTCATTAATGCAGCTGGCACGACAGGTTTCCCGACTGGAAAGCGGGCAG
TGAGCGCAACGCAATTAATACGCGTACCGCTAGCCAGGAAGAGTTTGTAGAAACGCAAAAAGGCCATCCG
TCAGGATGGCCTTCTGCTTAGTTTGATGCCTGGCAGTTTATGGCGGGCGTCCTGCCCGCCACCCTCCGGG
CCGTTGCTTCACAACGTTCAAATCCGCTCCCGGCGGATTTGTCCTACTCAGGAGAGCGTTCACCGACAAA
CAACAGATAAAACGAAAGGCCCAGTCTTCCGACTGAGCCTTTCGTTTTATTTGATGCCTGGCAGTTCCCT
ACTCTCGCGTTAACGCTAGCATGGATGTTTTCCCAGTCACGACGTTGTAAAACGACGGCCAGTCTTAAGC
TCGGGCCCCAAATAATGATTTTATTTTGACTGATAGTGACCTGTTCGTTGCAACACATTGATGAGCAATG
CTTTTTTATAATGCCAACTTTGTACAAAAAAGCAGGCTCCACCATGTCTGTGGAGGACGGAGGAATGCCT
GGACTGGGCCGGCCAAGACAGGCCAGGTGGACCCTGATGCTGCTGCTGAGCACAGCCATGTACGGAGCAC
ACGCACCACTGCTGGCCCTGTGCCACGTGGATGGAAGGGTGCCATTCCGCCCAAGCTCCGCCGTGCTGCT
GACCGAGCTGACAAAGCTGCTGCTGTGCGCCTTTTCCCTGCTGGTGGGCTGGCAGGCCTGGCCACAGGGA
CCACCTCCATGGAGGCAGGCAGCACCTTTCGCGTTGTCAGCATTGCTGTACGGCGCCAACAATAACCTGG
TCATCTACCTGCAGAGATATATGGACCCCTCTACCTACCAGGTGCTGAGCAATCTGAAGATCGGCTCCAC
AGCCGTGCTGTATTGCCTGTGCCTGAGGCACCGCCTGTCTGTGCGGCAGGGCCTGGCCCTGCTGCTGCTG
ATGGCAGCAGGAGCATGCTATGCAGCAGGAGGCCTGCAGGTGCCAGGAAACACCCTGCCTTCTCCACCTC
CAGCAGCAGCAGCAAGCCCAATGCCTCTGCACATCACACCTCTGGGCCTGCTGCTGCTGATCCTGTACTG
TCTGATCAGCGGCCTGTCTAGCGTGTATACCGAGCTGCTGATGAAGCGGCAGAGACTGCCTCTGGCCCTG
CAGAATCTGTTCCTGTATACATTTGGCGTGCTGCTGAACCTGGGACTGCACGCAGGAGGAGGATCCGGAC
CAGGACTGCTGGAGGGCTTCTCTGGATGGGCCGCCCTGGTGGTGCTGAGCCAGGCCCTGAATGGCCTGCT
GATGTCCGCCGTGATGAAGCACGGCTCCTCTATCACCAGGCTGTTTGTGGTGAGCTGCTCCCTGGTGGTG
AACGCCGTGCTGAGCGCCGTGCTGCTGAGGCTGCAGCTGACCGCCGCCTTCTTTCTGGCCACACTGCTGA
TCGGCCTGGCCATGCGGCTGTACTATGGCTCCAGAGACCCAGCTTTCTTGTACAAAGTTGGCATTATAAG
AAAGCATTGCTTATCAATTTGTTGCAACGAACAGGTCACTATCAGTCAAAATAAAATCATTATTTGCCAT
CCAGCTGATATCCCCTATAGTGAGTCGTATTACATGGTCATAGCTGTTTCCTGGCAGCTCTGGCCCGTGT
CTCAAAATCTCTGATGTTACATTGCACAAGATAAAAATATATCATCATGAACAATAAAACTGTCTGCTTA
CATAAACAGTAATACAAGGGGTGTTATGAGCCATATTCAACGGGAAACGTCGAGGCCGCGATTAAATTCC
AACATGGATGCTGATTTATATGGGTATAAATGGGCTCGCGATAATGTCGGGCAATCAGGTGCGACAATCT
ATCGCTTGTATGGGAAGCCCGATGCGCCAGAGTTGTTTCTGAAACATGGCAAAGGTAGCGTTGCCAATGA
TGTTACAGATGAGATGGTCAGACTAAACTGGCTGACGGAATTTATGCCTCTTCCGACCATCAAGCATTTT
ATCCGTACTCCTGATGATGCATGGTTACTCACCACTGCGATCCCCGGAAAAACAGCATTCCAGGTATTAG
AAGAATATCCTGATTCAGGTGAAAATATTGTTGATGCGCTGGCAGTGTTCCTGCGCCGGTTGCATTCGAT
TCCTGTTTGTAATTGTCCTTTTAACAGCGATCGCGTATTTCGTCTCGCTCAGGCGCAATCACGAATGAAT
AACGGTTTGGTTGATGCGAGTGATTTTGATGACGAGCGTAATGGCTGGCCTGTTGAACAAGTCTGGAAAG
AAATGCATAAACTTTTGCCATTCTCACCGGATTCAGTCGTCACTCATGGTGATTTCTCACTTGATAACCT
TATTTTTGACGAGGGGAAATTAATAGGTTGTATTGATGTTGGACGAGTCGGAATCGCAGACCGATACCAG
GATCTTGCCATCCTATGGAACTGCCTCGGTGAGTTTTCTCCTTCATTACAGAAACGGCTTTTTCAAAAAT
ATGGTATTGATAATCCTGATATGAATAAATTGCAGTTTCATTTGATGCTCGATGAGTTTTTCTAATCAGA
ATTGGTTAATTGGTTGTAACACTGGCAGAGCATTACGCTGACTTGACGGGACGGCGCAAGCTCATGACCA
AAATCCCTTAACGTGAGTTACGCGTCGTTCCACTGAGCGTCAGACCCCGTAGAAAAGATCAAAGGATCTT
CTTGAGATCCTTTTTTTCTGCGCGTAATCTGCTGCTTGCAAACAAAAAAACCACCGCTACCAGCGGTGGT
TTGTTTGCCGGATCAAGAGCTACCAACTCTTTTTCCGAAGGTAACTGGCTTCAGCAGAGCGCAGATACCA
AATACTGTTCTTCTAGTGTAGCCGTAGTTAGGCCACCACTTCAAGAACTCTGTAGCACCGCCTACATACC
TCGCTCTGCTAATCCTGTTACCAGTGGCTGCTGCCAGTGGCGATAAGTCGTGTCTTACCGGGTTGGACTC
AAGACGATAGTTACCGGATAAGGCGCAGCGGTCGGGCTGAACGGGGGGTTCGTGCACACAGCCCAGCTTG
GAGCGAACGACCTACACCGAACTGAGATACCTACAGCGTGAGCTATGAGAAAGCGCCACGCTTCCCGAAG
GGAGAAAGGCGGACAGGTATCCGGTAAGCGGCAGGGTCGGAACAGGAGAGCGCACGAGGGAGCTTCCAGG
GGGAAACGCCTGGTATCTTTATAGTCCTGTCGGGTTTCGCCACCTCTGACTTGAGCGTCGATTTTTGTGA
TGCTCGTCAGGGGGGCGGAGCCTATGGAAAAACGCCAGCAACGCGGCCTTTTTACGGTTCCTGGCCTTTT
GCTGGCCTTTTGCTCACATGTT
Features (pLannotate 1.2.2; 10 found; start..end, strand, type, name):
    121..213     +  CDS            lacI (fragment): lac repressor; lacI; The lac repressor binds to the lac operator to inhibit transcription in E. coli. This inhibition can be relieved by adding lactose or isopropyl-β-D-thiogalactopyranoside (IPTG).
    268..295     -  terminator     rrnB T2 terminator: transcription terminator T2 from the E. coli rrnB gene
    427..470     +  terminator     rrnB T1 terminator: Escherichia coli rrnB; transcription terminator T1 from the E. coli rrnB gene
    517..553     -  CDS            lacZα (fragment): LacZα fragment of β-galactosidase; lacZ fragment
    569..668     +  protein_bind   attL1: mutant version of attL; recombination site for the Gateway® LR reaction LR Clonase™
    674..1645    +  CDS            SLC35A4: S35A4_HUMAN - Experimental evidence at protein level: Swiss-Prot protein existence level 1. From Homo sapiens (Human).
   1647..1746    -  protein_bind   attL2: mutant version of attL; recombination site for the Gateway® LR reaction LR Clonase™
   1764..1782    -  promoter       T7 promoter: promoter for bacteriophage T7 RNA polymerase
   1916..2725    +  CDS            KanR: aminoglycoside phosphotransferase; aph(3')-Ia; confers resistance to kanamycin in bacteria or G418 (Geneticin®) in eukaryotes
   2872..3460    +  rep_origin     ori: high-copy-number ColE1/pMB1/pBR322/pUC origin of replication
