[The description below was written by a language model from this plasmid's Addgene catalogue record and pLannotate feature annotations shown in this document.]
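Description:
pDONR221_SLC35A4 is a Gateway entry clone built on the pDONR221 backbone and carrying a codon-optimized open reading frame for human SLC35A4, a member of the solute carrier family 35. The sequenced plasmid is about 3.5 kb, consistent with a 2.55 kb backbone plus the 972 bp insert. It is maintained in E. coli through a high-copy ColE1/pUC-type origin of replication and selected with kanamycin via an aminoglycoside phosphotransferase (KanR) gene.

The SLC35A4 coding sequence lies between attL1 and attL2 recombination sites, the arrangement produced when an attB-flanked fragment is recombined into a pDONR vector. These sites allow directional transfer of the ORF into any attR-containing destination vector by an LR Clonase reaction, preserving orientation and reading frame. Upstream of the cassette, rrnB T1 and T2 transcription terminators insulate the insert from read-through transcription in bacteria. A T7 promoter sits just outside attL2 and points back toward the insert, and M13 forward and reverse primer sites flank the cassette for sequence verification. The short lacI and lacZα fragments annotated nearby are backbone remnants with no functional role.

Although the catalogue lists the vector type as mammalian expression, the annotated features include no eukaryotic promoter or polyadenylation signal, so the plasmid itself is not expected to express the transporter in mammalian cells. It serves as a shuttle source for the ORF. It belongs to a consortium-generated collection of solute carrier entry clones, intended for subcloning into custom expression vectors for studies of SLC transporter function and drug discovery. No epitope tags or reporters are annotated, and the record does not state whether the ORF retains a stop codon.
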