Addgene plasmid #132123: pDONR221_SLC35A4
Purpose: Gateway entry clone with codon-optimized ORF sequence for subcloning into custom expression vectors
Depositing lab: RESOLUTE Consortium & Giulio Superti-Furga. Depositing organization: CeMM Research Center for Molecular Medicine. Publication: The RESOLUTE consortium: unlocking SLC transporters for drug discovery. Superti-Furga G, Lackner D, Wiedmer T, Ingles-Prieto A, Barbosa B, Girardi E, Goldmann U, Gurtl B, Klavins K, Klimek C, Lindinger S, Lineiro-Retes E, Muller AC, Onstein S, Redinger G, Reil D, Sedlyarov V, Wolf G, Crawford M, Everley R, ... Steppan CM. Nat Rev Drug Discov. 2020 Jul;19(7):429-430. doi: 10.1038/d41573-020-00056-6. PubMed 32265506.
Backbone
  Vector backbone: pDONR221
  Backbone manufacturer: Thermo Fisher Scientific
  Backbone size w/o insert (bp): 2550
  Vector type: Mammalian Expression
Growth in bacteria
  Bacterial resistance: Kanamycin, 50 μg/mL
  Growth temperature: 37°C
  Growth strain: Stbl3
  Copy number: High Copy
Gene/Insert
  Gene/Insert name: SLC35A4
  Species: H. sapiens (human)
  Insert size (bp): 972
  Entrez Gene: SLC35A4 (a.k.a. MGC2541)
  Cloning method: Gateway Cloning
  Sequencing primers: 5′ M13-fwd; 3′ M13-rev
Terms and licenses: Academic/Nonprofit Terms; Industry Terms
Depositor comments: For more information on the full Resolute plasmid collection, please see www.addgene.org/depositor-collections/re-solute/. Please provide your feedback on this plasmid to the RESOLUTE consortium by filling out their RESOLUTE repository feedback form: https://forms.office.com/Pages/ResponsePage.aspx?id=0e05yklzmkS7rjFGQL4N7z4feCLQvEJAmVcOCM_u885UN1JJRko0Ukg4TVQwNTZLOUxPQVJWT1NHUCQlQCN0PWcu
How to cite: pDONR221_SLC35A4 was a gift from RESOLUTE Consortium & Giulio Superti-Furga (Addgene plasmid # 132123 ; http://n2t.net/addgene:132123 ; RRID:Addgene_132123)
