>Addgene plasmid #132123 | pDONR221_SLC35A4 | depositor partial sequence | sequence record 253646 | Codon-optimized ORF of SLC35A4
ATGTCTGTGGAGGACGGAGGAATGCCTGGACTGGGCCGGCCAAGACAGGCCAGGTGGACCCTGATGCTGC
TGCTGAGCACAGCCATGTACGGAGCACACGCACCACTGCTGGCCCTGTGCCACGTGGATGGAAGGGTGCC
ATTCCGCCCAAGCTCCGCCGTGCTGCTGACCGAGCTGACAAAGCTGCTGCTGTGCGCCTTTTCCCTGCTG
GTGGGCTGGCAGGCCTGGCCACAGGGACCACCTCCATGGAGGCAGGCAGCACCTTTCGCGTTGTCAGCAT
TGCTGTACGGCGCCAACAATAACCTGGTCATCTACCTGCAGAGATATATGGACCCCTCTACCTACCAGGT
GCTGAGCAATCTGAAGATCGGCTCCACAGCCGTGCTGTATTGCCTGTGCCTGAGGCACCGCCTGTCTGTG
CGGCAGGGCCTGGCCCTGCTGCTGCTGATGGCAGCAGGAGCATGCTATGCAGCAGGAGGCCTGCAGGTGC
CAGGAAACACCCTGCCTTCTCCACCTCCAGCAGCAGCAGCAAGCCCAATGCCTCTGCACATCACACCTCT
GGGCCTGCTGCTGCTGATCCTGTACTGTCTGATCAGCGGCCTGTCTAGCGTGTATACCGAGCTGCTGATG
AAGCGGCAGAGACTGCCTCTGGCCCTGCAGAATCTGTTCCTGTATACATTTGGCGTGCTGCTGAACCTGG
GACTGCACGCAGGAGGAGGATCCGGACCAGGACTGCTGGAGGGCTTCTCTGGATGGGCCGCCCTGGTGGT
GCTGAGCCAGGCCCTGAATGGCCTGCTGATGTCCGCCGTGATGAAGCACGGCTCCTCTATCACCAGGCTG
TTTGTGGTGAGCTGCTCCCTGGTGGTGAACGCCGTGCTGAGCGCCGTGCTGCTGAGGCTGCAGCTGACCG
CCGCCTTCTTTCTGGCCACACTGCTGATCGGCCTGGCCATGCGGCTGTACTATGGCTCCAGA
